>Addgene plasmid #81631 | pDONR223_SPOP_p.E50K | addgene full sequence | sequence record 167442 | Addgene NGS Result
GGCAGTTCCCTACTCTCGCGTTAACGCTAGCATGGATGTTTTCCCAGTCACGACGTTGTAAAACGACGGC
CAGTCTTAAGCTCGGGCCCCAAATAATGATTTTATTTTGACTGATAGTGACCTGTTCGTTGCAACAAATT
GATGAGCAATGCTTTTTTATAATGCCAACTTTGTACAAAAAAGTTGGCACCATGTCAAGGGTTCCAAGTC
CTCCACCTCCGGCAGAAATGTCGAGTGGCCCCGTAGCTGAGAGTTGGTGCTACACACAGATCAAGGTAGT
GAAATTCTCCTACATGTGGACCATCAATAACTTTAGCTTTTGCCGGGAGGAAATGGGTAAAGTCATTAAA
AGTTCTACATTTTCATCAGGAGCAAATGATAAACTGAAATGGTGTTTGCGAGTAAACCCCAAAGGGTTAG
ATGAAGAAAGCAAAGATTACCTGTCACTTTACCTGTTACTGGTCAGCTGTCCAAAGAGTGAAGTTCGGGC
AAAATTCAAATTCTCCATCCTGAATGCCAAGGGAGAAGAAACCAAAGCTATGGAGAGTCAACGGGCATAT
AGGTTTGTGCAAGGCAAAGACTGGGGATTCAAGAAATTCATCCGTAGAGATTTTCTTTTGGATGAGGCCA
ACGGGCTTCTCCCTGATGACAAGCTTACCCTCTTCTGCGAGGTGAGTGTTGTGCAAGATTCTGTCAACAT
TTCTGGCCAGAATACCATGAACATGGTAAAGGTTCCTGAGTGCCGGCTGGCAGATGAGTTAGGAGGACTG
TGGGAGAATTCCCGGTTCACAGACTGCTGCTTGTGTGTTGCCGGCCAGGAATTCCAGGCTCACAAGGCTA
TCTTAGCAGCTCGTTCTCCGGTTTTTAGTGCCATGTTTGAACATGAAATGGAGGAGAGCAAAAAGAATCG
AGTTGAAATCAATGATGTGGAGCCTGAAGTTTTTAAGGAAATGATGTGCTTCATTTACACGGGGAAGGCT
CCAAACCTCGACAAAATGGCTGATGATTTGCTGGCAGCTGCTGACAAGTATGCCCTGGAGCGCTTAAAGG
TCATGTGTGAGGATGCCCTCTGCAGTAACCTGTCCGTGGAGAACGCTGCAGAAATTCTCATCCTGGCCGA
CCTCCACAGTGCAGATCAGTTGAAAACTCAGGCAGTGGATTTCATCAACTATCATGCTTCGGATGTCTTG
GAGACCTCTGGGTGGAAGTCAATGGTGGTGTCACATCCCCACTTGGTGGCTGAGGCATACCGCTCTCTGG
CTTCAGCACAGTGCCCTTTTCTGGGACCCCCACGCAAACGCCTGAAGCAATCCTAATTGCCAACTTTCTT
GTACAAAGTTGGCATTATAAGAAAGCATTGCTTATCAATTTGTTGCAACGAACAGGTCACTATCAGTCAA
AATAAAATCATTATTTGCCATCCAGCTGATATCCCCTATAGTGAGTCGTATTACATGGTCATAGCTGTTT
CCTGGCAGCTCTGGCCCGTGTCTCAAAATCTCTGATGTTACATTGCACAAGATAAAAATATATCATCATG
CCTCCTCTAGACCAGCCAGGACAGAAATGCCTCGACTTCGCTGCTACCCAAGGTTGCCGGGTGACGCACA
CCGTGGAAACGGATGAAGGCACGAACCCAGTGGACATAAGCCTGTTCGGTTCGTAAGCTGTAATGCAAGT
AGCGTATGCGCTCACGCAACTGGTCCAGAACCTTGACCGAACGCAGCGGTGGTAACGGCGCAGTGGCGGT
TTTCATGGCTTGTTATGACTGTTTTTTTGGGGTACAGTCTATGCCTCGGGCATCCAAGCAGCAAGCGCGT
TACGCCGTGGGTCGATGTTTGATGTTATGGAGCAGCAACGATGTTACGCAGCAGGGCAGTCGCCCTAAAA
CAAAGTTAAACATTATGAGGGAAGCGGTGATCGCCGAAGTATCGACTCAACTATCAGAGGTAGTTGGCGT
CATCGAGCGCCATCTCGAACCGACGTTGCTGGCCGTACATTTGTACGGCTCCGCAGTGGATGGCGGCCTG
AAGCCACACAGTGATATTGATTTGCTGGTTACGGTGACCGTAAGGCTTGATGAAACAACGCGGCGAGCTT
TGATCAACGACCTTTTGGAAACTTCGGCTTCCCCTGGAGAGAGCGAGATTCTCCGCGCTGTAGAAGTCAC
CATTGTTGTGCACGACGACATCATTCCGTGGCGTTATCCAGCTAAGCGCGAACTGCAATTTGGAGAATGG
CAGCGCAATGACATTCTTGCAGGTATCTTCGAGCCAGCCACGATCGACATTGATCTGGCTATCTTGCTGA
CAAAAGCAAGAGAACATAGCGTTGCCTTGGTAGGTCCAGCGGCGGAGGAACTCTTTGATCCGGTTCCTGA
ACAGGATCTATTTGAGGCGCTAAATGAAACCTTAACGCTATGGAACTCGCCGCCCGACTGGGCTGGCGAT
GAGCGAAATGTAGTGCTTACGTTGTCCCGCATTTGGTACAGCGCAGTAACCGGCAAAATCGCGCCGAAGG
ATGTCGCTGCCGACTGGGCAATGGAGCGCCTGCCGGCCCAGTATCAGCCCGTCATACTTGAAGCTAGACA
GGCTTATCTTGGACAAGAAGAAGATCGCTTGGCCTCGCGCGCAGATCAGTTGGAAGAATTTGTCCACTAC
GTGAAAGGCGAGATCACCAAGGTAGTCGGCAAATAACCCTCGAGCCACCCATGACCAAAATCCCTTAACG
TGAGTTACGCGTCGTTCCACTGAGCGTCAGACCCCGTAGAAAAGATCAAAGGATCTTCTTGAGATCCTTT
TTTTCTGCGCGTAATCTGCTGCTTGCAAACAAAAAAACCACCGCTACCAGCGGTGGTTTGTTTGCCGGAT
CAAGAGCTACCAACTCTTTTTCCGAAGGTAACTGGCTTCAGCAGAGCGCAGATACCAAATACTGTTCTTC
TAGTGTAGCCGTAGTTAGGCCACCACTTCAAGAACTCTGTAGCACCGCCTACATACCTCGCTCTGCTAAT
CCTGTTACCAGTGGCTGCTGCCAGTGGCGATAAGTCGTGTCTTACCGGGTTGGACTCAAGACGATAGTTA
CCGGATAAGGCGCAGCGGTCGGGCTGAACGGGGGGTTCGTGCACACAGCCCAGCTTGGAGCGAACGACCT
ACACCGAACTGAGATACCTACAGCGTGAGCTATGAGAAAGCGCCACGCTTCCCGAAGGGAGAAAGGCGGA
CAGGTATCCGGTAAGCGGCAGGGTCGGAACAGGAGAGCGCACGAGGGAGCTTCCAGGGGGAAACGCCTGG
TATCTTTATAGTCCTGTCGGGTTTCGCCACCTCTGACTTGAGCGTCGATTTTTGTGATGCTCGTCAGGGG
GGCGGAGCCTATGGAAAAACGCCAGCAACGCGGCCTTTTTACGGTTCCTGGCCTTTTGCTGGCCTTTTGC
TCACATGTTCTTTCCTGCGTTATCCCCTGATTCTGTGGATAACCGTATTACCGCCTTTGAGTGAGCTGAT
ACCGCTCGCCGCAGCCGAACGACCGAGCGCAGCGAGTCAGTGAGCGAGGAAGCGGAAGAGCGCCCAATAC
GCAAACCGCCTCTCCCCGCGCGTTGGCCGATTCATTAATGCAGCTGGCACGACAGGTTTCCCGACTGGAA
AGCGGGCAGTGAGCGCAACGCAATTAATACGCGTACCGCTAGCCAGGAAGAGTTTGTAGAAACGCAAAAA
GGCCATCCGTCAGGATGGCCTTCTGCTTAGTTTGATGCCTGGCAGTTTATGGCGGGCGTCCTGCCCGCCA
CCCTCCGGGCCGTTGCTTCACAACGTTCAAATCCGCTCCCGGCGGATTTGTCCTACTCAGGAGAGCGTTC
ACCGACAAACAACAGATAAAACGAAAGGCCCAGTCTTCCGACTGAGCCTTTCGTTTTATTTGATGCCT
Features (pLannotate 1.2.2; 12 found; start..end, strand, type, name):
     38..74      -  CDS            lacZα (fragment): LacZα fragment of β-galactosidase; lacZ fragment
     91..186     +  protein_bind   attL3: mutant version of attL; recombination site for the Gateway® LR reaction LR Clonase™
    192..1313    +  CDS            SPOP: SPOP_HUMAN - Experimental evidence at protein level: Swiss-Prot protein existence level 1. Component of a cullin-RING-based BCR (BTB-CUL3-RBX1) E3 ubiquitin-protein ligase complex that mediates the ubiquitination of target proteins, leading most often to their proteasomal degradation. In complex with CUL3, involved in ubiquitination and proteasomal degradation of BRMS1, DAXX, PDX1/IPF1, GLI2 and GLI3. In complex with CUL3, involved in ubiquitination of MACROH2A1 and BMI1; this does not lead to their proteasomal degradation. Inhibits transcriptional activation of PDX1/IPF1 targets, such as insu
   1321..1416    -  protein_bind   attL3: mutant version of attL; recombination site for the Gateway® LR reaction LR Clonase™
   1435..1453    -  promoter       T7 promoter: promoter for bacteriophage T7 RNA polymerase
   1643..1666    +  promoter       Pc promoter (fragment): intI1 (promoter lies within the coding sequence); class 1 integron promoter
   1842..1898    +  CDS            GmR (fragment): gentamycin acetyltransferase; aacC1; confers resistance to gentamycin
   1905..2696    +  CDS            SmR: aminoglycoside adenylyltransferase (Murphy, 1985); aadA; confers resistance to spectinomycin and streptomycin
   2789..3377    +  rep_origin     ori: high-copy-number ColE1/pMB1/pBR322/pUC origin of replication
   3560..3652    +  CDS            lacI (fragment): lac repressor; lacI; The lac repressor binds to the lac operator to inhibit transcription in E. coli. This inhibition can be relieved by adding lactose or isopropyl-β-D-thiogalactopyranoside (IPTG).
   3707..3734    -  terminator     rrnB T2 terminator: transcription terminator T2 from the E. coli rrnB gene
   3866..3909    +  terminator     rrnB T1 terminator: Escherichia coli rrnB; transcription terminator T1 from the E. coli rrnB gene
