[The description below was written by a language model from this plasmid's Addgene catalogue record and pLannotate feature annotations shown in this document.]
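Description:
pDONR223_SPOP_p.E50K is a Gateway entry clone built on the Invitrogen pDONR223 backbone and carrying the human SPOP open reading frame with an E50K missense substitution. It is a bacterial propagation and shuttling plasmid rather than an expression vector. The sequenced record is about 3.9 kb and replicates from a high-copy ColE1/pUC-type origin. Selection is by spectinomycin, conferred by the aadA (SmR) aminoglycoside adenylyltransferase gene. An upstream integron Pc promoter fragment and a short gentamicin-acetyltransferase remnant appear to be leftovers of the resistance cassette's origin. Small lacZα and lacI fragments and the rrnB T1 and T2 terminators are also annotated in the backbone.

The SPOP coding sequence lies between two attL-type Gateway recombination sites. The automated annotation labels both as attL3, so the exact site variants should not be inferred from the table alone. These sites allow LR Clonase-mediated transfer of the ORF into any compatible destination vector, which then supplies the promoter, tags and host-specific elements. The record lists no promoter for the insert. The only nearby promoter is a T7 promoter outside the downstream att site, annotated on the reverse strand so that it points back toward the insert. The clone is in the "closed" configuration, with a stop codon directly after the ORF, so it suits native or N-terminally tagged expression but not C-terminal fusions.

SPOP encodes the substrate adaptor of a CUL3-RBX1 E3 ubiquitin ligase complex. This variant belongs to the Target Accelerator Plasmid Collection, which was assembled for systematic functional testing of rare cancer-associated alleles.
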