Addgene plasmid #81631: pDONR223_SPOP_p.E50K
Purpose: Gateway Donor vector containing SPOP ,part of the Target Accelerator Plasmid Collection.
Depositing lab: Jesse Boehm & William Hahn & David Root. Depositing organization: Broad Institute. Publication: Systematic Functional Interrogation of Rare Cancer Variants Identifies Oncogenic Alleles. Kim E, Ilic N, Shrestha Y, Zou L, Kamburov A, Zhu C, Yang X, Lubonja R, Tran N, Nguyen C, Lawrence MS, Piccioni F, Bagul M, Doench JG, Chouinard CR, Wu X, Hogstrom L, Natoli T, Tamayo P, Horn H, Corsello SM, Lage K, Root DE, Subramanian A, Golub TR, Getz G, Boehm JS, Hahn WC. Cancer Discov. 2016 Jul;6(7):714-26. doi: 10.1158/2159-8290.CD-16-0160. Epub 2016 May 4. PubMed 27147599.
Backbone
  Vector backbone: pDONR223
  Backbone manufacturer: Invitrogen
  Backbone size w/o insert (bp): 2790
  Vector type: Gateway Entry vector
Growth in bacteria
  Bacterial resistance: Spectinomycin, 50 μg/mL
  Growth temperature: 37°C
  Growth strain: DH5alpha
  Copy number: High Copy
Gene/Insert
  Gene/Insert name: SPOP
  Species: H. sapiens (human)
  Mutation: E50K
  GenBank ID: NM_003563.3
  Entrez Gene: SPOP (a.k.a. BTBD32, NEDMACE, NEDMIDF, NSDVS1, NSDVS2, TEF2)
  Promoter: None
  Cloning method: Gateway Cloning
  Sequencing primers: 5′ M13pUC-fwd; 3′ M13-Rev
Terms and licenses: Academic/Nonprofit Terms; Industry Terms: Not Available to Industry
Depositor comments: Closed state: stop codon immediately follows insert
How to cite: pDONR223_SPOP_p.E50K was a gift from Jesse Boehm & William Hahn & David Root (Addgene plasmid # 81631 ; http://n2t.net/addgene:81631 ; RRID:Addgene_81631)
