>Addgene plasmid #81631 | pDONR223_SPOP_p.E50K | depositor partial sequence | sequence record 154950 | Insert sequence
ATGTCAAGGGTTCCAAGTCCTCCACCTCCGGCAGAAATGTCGAGTGGCCCCGTAGCTGAGAGTTGGTGCT
ACACACAGATCAAGGTAGTGAAATTCTCCTACATGTGGACCATCAATAACTTTAGCTTTTGCCGGGAGGA
AATGGGTAAAGTCATTAAAAGTTCTACATTTTCATCAGGAGCAAATGATAAACTGAAATGGTGTTTGCGA
GTAAACCCCAAAGGGTTAGATGAAGAAAGCAAAGATTACCTGTCACTTTACCTGTTACTGGTCAGCTGTC
CAAAGAGTGAAGTTCGGGCAAAATTCAAATTCTCCATCCTGAATGCCAAGGGAGAAGAAACCAAAGCTAT
GGAGAGTCAACGGGCATATAGGTTTGTGCAAGGCAAAGACTGGGGATTCAAGAAATTCATCCGTAGAGAT
TTTCTTTTGGATGAGGCCAACGGGCTTCTCCCTGATGACAAGCTTACCCTCTTCTGCGAGGTGAGTGTTG
TGCAAGATTCTGTCAACATTTCTGGCCAGAATACCATGAACATGGTAAAGGTTCCTGAGTGCCGGCTGGC
AGATGAGTTAGGAGGACTGTGGGAGAATTCCCGGTTCACAGACTGCTGCTTGTGTGTTGCCGGCCAGGAA
TTCCAGGCTCACAAGGCTATCTTAGCAGCTCGTTCTCCGGTTTTTAGTGCCATGTTTGAACATGAAATGG
AGGAGAGCAAAAAGAATCGAGTTGAAATCAATGATGTGGAGCCTGAAGTTTTTAAGGAAATGATGTGCTT
CATTTACACGGGGAAGGCTCCAAACCTCGACAAAATGGCTGATGATTTGCTGGCAGCTGCTGACAAGTAT
GCCCTGGAGCGCTTAAAGGTCATGTGTGAGGATGCCCTCTGCAGTAACCTGTCCGTGGAGAACGCTGCAG
AAATTCTCATCCTGGCCGACCTCCACAGTGCAGATCAGTTGAAAACTCAGGCAGTGGATTTCATCAACTA
TCATGCTTCGGATGTCTTGGAGACCTCTGGGTGGAAGTCAATGGTGGTGTCACATCCCCACTTGGTGGCT
GAGGCATACCGCTCTCTGGCTTCAGCACAGTGCCCTTTTCTGGGACCCCCACGCAAACGCCTGAAGCAAT
CC
